>Addgene plasmid #231537 | pETG20a-Salhel-HMG | addgene full sequence | sequence record 465425 | Addgene NGS Result
TGGCGAATGGG
[124 nt withheld, positions 12-135]
C
[91 nt withheld, positions 137-227]
A
[49 nt withheld, positions 229-277]
CCTTTGACGTTGGAGTCCACGTTCTTT
[37 nt withheld, positions 305-341]
ACCCTATCTCGGTCTATTCTTTTGATTTATAAGGGATTTTGCCGATTTCGGCCTATTGGTTAAAAAATGA
GCTGATTTAACAAAAATTTAACGCGAATTTTAACAAAATATTAACGCTTACAATTTAGGTGGCACTTTTC
GGGGAAATGTGCGCGGAACCCCTATTTGTTTATTTTTCTAAATACATTCAAATATGTATCCGCTCATGAG
ACAATAACCCTGATAAATGCTTCAATAATATTGAAAAAGGAAGAGTATGAGTATTCAACATTTCCGTGTC
GCCCTTATTCCCTTTTTTGCGGCATTTTGCCTTCCTGTTTTTGCTCACCCAGAAACGCTGGTGAAAGTAA
AAGATGCTGAAGATCAGTTGGGTGCACGAGTGGGTTACATCGAACTGGATCTCAACAGCGGTAAGATCCT
TGAGAGTTTTCGCCCCGAAGAACGTTTTCCAATGATGAGCACTTTTAAAGTTCTGCTATGTGGCGCGGTA
TTATCCCGTATTGACGCCGGGCAAGAGCAACTCGGTCGCCGCATACACTATTCTCAGAATGACTTGGTTG
AGTACTCACCAGTCACAGAAAAGCATCTTACGGATGGCATGACAGTAAGAGAATTATGCAGTGCTGCCAT
AACCATGAGTGATAACACTGCGGCCAACTTACTTCTGACAACGATCGGAGGACCGAAGGAGCTAACCGCT
TTTTTGCACAACATGGGGGATCATGTAACTCGCCTTGATCGTTGGGAACCGGAGCTGAATGAAGCCATAC
CAAACGACGAGCGTGACACCACGATGCCTGCAGCAATGGCAACAACGTTGCGCAAACTATTAACTGGCGA
ACTACTTACTCTAGCTTCCCGGCAACAATTAATAGACTGGATGGAGGCGGATAAAGTTGCAGGACCACTT
CTGCGCTCGGCCCTTCCGGCTGGCTGGTTTATTGCTGATAAATCTGGAGCCGGTGAGCGTGGGTCTCGCG
GTATCATTGCAGCACTGGGGCCAGATGGTAAGCCCTCCCGTATCGTAGTTATCTACACGACGGGGAGTCA
GGCAACTATGGATGAACGAAATAGACAGATCGCTGAGATAGGTGCCTCACTGATTAAGCATTGGTAACTG
TCAGACCAAGTTTACTCATATATACTTTAGATTGATTTAAAACTTCATTTTTAATTTAAAAGGATCTAGG
TGAAGATCCTTTTTGATAATCTCATGACCAAAATCCCTTAACGTGAGTTTTCGTTCCACTGAGCGTCAGA
CCCCGTAGAAAAGATCAAAGGATCTTCTTGAGATCCTTTTTTTCTGCGCGTAATCTGCTGCTTGCAAACA
AAAAAACCACCGCTACCAGCGGTGGTTTGTTTGCCGGATCAAGAGCTACCAACTCTTTTTCCGAAGGTAA
CTGGCTTCAGCAGAGCGCAGATACCAAATACTGTCCTTCTAGTGTAGCCGTAGTTAGGCCACCACTTCAA
GAACTCTGTAGCACCGCCTACATACCTCGCTCTGCTAATCCTGTTACCAGTGGCTGCTGCCAGTGGCGAT
AAGTCGTGTCTTACCGGGTTGGACTCAAGACGATAGTTACCGGATAAGGCGCAGCGGTCGGGCTGAACGG
GGGGTTCGTGCACACAGCCCAGCTTGGAGCGAACGACCTACACCGAACTGAGATACCTACAGCGTGAGCT
ATGAGAAAGCGCCACGCTTCCCGAAGGGAGAAAGGCGGACAGGTATCCGGTAAGCGGCAGGGTCGGAACA
GGAGAGCGCACGAGGGAGCTTCCAGGGGGAAACGCCTGGTATCTTTATAGTCCTGTCGGGTTTCGCCACC
TCTGACTTGAGCGTCGATTTTTGTGATGCTCGTCAGGGGGGCGGAGCCTATGGAAAAACGCCAGCAACGC
GGCCTTTTTACGGTTCCTGGCCTTTTGCTGGCCTTTTGCTCACATGTTCTTTCCTGCGTTATCCCCTGAT
TCTGTGGATAACCGTATTACCGCCTTTGAGTGAGCTGATACCGCTCGCCGCAGCCGAACGACCGAGCGCA
GCGAGTCAGTGAGCGAGGAAGCGGAAGAGCGCCTGATGCGGTATTTTCTCCTTACGCATCTGTGCGGTAT
TTCACACCGCAATGGTGCACTCTCAGTACAATCTGCTCTGATGCCGCATAGTTAAGCCAGTATACACTCC
GCTATCGCTACGTGACTGGGTCATGGCTGCGCCCCGACACCCGCCAACACCCGCTGACGCGCCCTGACGG
GCTTGTCTGCTCCCGGCATCCGCTTACAGACAAGCTGTGACCGTCTCCGGGAGCTGCATGTGTCAGAGGT
TTTCACCGTCATCACCGAAACGCGCGAGGCAGCTGCGGTAAAGCTCATCAGCGTGGTCGTGAAGCGATTC
ACAGATGTCTGCCTGTTCATCCGCGTCCAGCTCGTTGAGTTTCTCCAGAAGCGTTAATGTCTGGCTTCTG
ATAAAGCGGGCCATGTTAAGGGCGGTTTTTTCCTGTTTGGTCACTGATGCCTCCGTGTAAGGGGGATTTC
TGTTCATGGGGGTAATGATACCGATGAAACGAGAGAGGATGCTCACGATACGGGTTACTGATGATGAACA
TGCCCGGTTACTGGAACGTTGTGAGGGTAAACAACTGGCGGTATGGATGCGGCGGGACCAGAGAAAAATC
ACTCAGGGTCAATGCCAGCGCTTCGTTAATACAGATGTAGGTGTTCCACAGGGTAGCCAGCAGCATCCTG
CGATGCAGATCCGGAACATAATGGTGCAGGGCGCTGACTTCCGCGTTTCCAGACTTTACGAAACACGGAA
ACCGAAGACCATTCATGTTGTTGCTCAGGTCGCAGACGTTTTGCAGCAGCAGTCGCTTCACGTTCGCTCG
CGTATCGGTGATTCATTCTGCTAACCAGTAAGGCAACCCCGCCAGCCTAGCCGGGTCCTCAACGACAGGA
GCACGATCATGCGCACCCGTGGGGCCGCCATGCCGGCGATAATGGCCTGCTTCTCGCCGAAACGTTTGGT
GGCGGGACCAGTGACGAAGGCTTGAGCGAGGGCGTGCAAGATTCCGAATACCGCAAGCGACAGGCCGATC
ATCGTCGCGCTCCAGCGAAAGCGGTCCTCGCCGAAAATGACCCAGAGCGCTGCCGGCACCTGTCCTACGA
GTTGCATGATAAAGAAGACAGTCATAAGTGCGGCGACGATAGTCATGCCCCGCGCCCACCGGAAGGAGCT
GACTGGGTTGAAGGCTCTCAAGGGCATCGGTCGAGATCCCGGTGCCTAATGAGTGAGCTAACTTACATTA
ATTGCGTTGCGCTCACTGCCCGCTTTCCAGTCGGGAAACCTGTCGTGCCAGCTGCATTAATGAATCGGCC
AACGCGCGGGGAGAGGCGGTTTGCGTATTGGGCGCCAGGGTGGTTTTTCTTTTCACCAGTGAGACGGGCA
ACAGCTGATTGCCCTTCACCGCCTGGCCCTGAGAGAGTTGCAGCAAGCGGTCCACGCTGGTTTGCCCCAG
CAGGCGAAAATCCTGTTTGATGGTGGTTAACGGCGGGATATAACATGAGCTGTCTTCGGTATCGTCGTAT
CCCACTACCGAGATATCCGCACCAACGCGCAGCCCGGACTCGGTAATGGCGCGCATTGCGCCCAGCGCCA
TCTGATCGTTGGCAACCAGCATCGCAGTGGGAACGATGCCCTCATTCAGCATTTGCATGGTTTGTTGAAA
ACCGGACATGGCACTCCAGTCGCCTTCCCGTTCCGCTATCGGCTGAATTTGATTGCGAGTGAGATATTTA
TGCCAGCCAGCCAGACGCAGACGCGCCGAGACAGAACTTAATGGGCCCGCTAACAGCGCGATTTGCTGGT
GACCCAATGCGACCAGATGCTCCACGCCCAGTCGCGTACCGTCTTCATGGGAGAAAATAATACTGTTGAT
GGGTGTCTGGTCAGAGACATCAAGAAATAACGCCGGAACATTAGTGCAGGCAGCTTCCACAGCAATGGCA
TCCTGGTCATCCAGCGGATAGTTAATGATCAGCCCACTGACGCGTTGCGCGAGAAGATTGTGCACCGCCG
CTTTACAGGCTTCGACGCCGCTTCGTTCTACCATCGACACCACCACGCTGGCACCCAGTTGATCGGCGCG
AGATTTAATCGCCGCGACAATTTGCGACGGCGCGTGCAGGGCCAGACTGGAGGTGGCAACGCCAATCAGC
AACGACTGTTTGCCCGCCAGTTGTTGTGCCACGCGGTTGGGAATGTAATTCAGCTCCGCCATCGCCGCTT
CCACTTTTTCCCGCGTTTTCGCAGAAACGTGGCTGGCCTGGTTCACCACGCGGGAAACGGTCTGATAAGA
GACACCGGCATACTCTGCGACATCGTATAACGTTACTGGTTTCACATTCACCACCCTGAATTGACTCTCT
TCCGGGCGCTATCATGCCATACCGCGAAAGGTTTTGCGCCATTCGATGGTGTCCGGGATCTCGACGCTCT
CCCTTATGCGACTCCTGCATTAGGAAGCAGCCCAGTAGTAGGTTGAGGCCGTTGAGCACCGCCGCCGCAA
GGAATGGTGCATGCAAGGAGATGGCGCCCAACAGTCCCCCGGCCACGGGGCCTGCCACCATACCCACGCC
GAAACAAGCGCTCATGAGCCCGAAGTGGCGAGCCCGATCTTCCCCATCGGTGATGTCGGCGATATAGGCG
CCAGCAACCGCACCTGTGGCGCCGGTGATGCCGGCCACGATGCGTCCGGCGTAGAGGATCGAGATCTCGA
TCCCGCGAAATTAATACGACTCACTATAGGGGAATTGTGAGCGGATAACAATTCCCCTCTAGAAATAATT
TTGTTTAACTTTAAGAAGGAGATATACATATGAGCGATAAAATTATTCACCTGACTGACGACAGTTTTGA
CACGGATGTACTCAAAGCGGACGGGGCGATCCTCGTCGATTTCTGGGCAGAGTGGTGCGGTCCGTGCAAA
ATGATCGCCCCGATTCTGGATGAAATCGCTGACGAATATCAGGGCAAACTGACCGTTGCAAAACTGAACA
TCGATCAAAACCCTGGCACTGCGCCGAAATATGGCATCCGTGGTATCCCGACTCTGCTGCTGTTCAAAAA
CGGTGAAGTGGCGGCAACCAAAGTGGGTGCACTGTCTAAAGGTCAGTTGAAAGAGTTCCTCGACGCTAAC
CTGGCCGGTTCTGGTTCTGGCCATATGCACCATCATCATCATCATGGTACCATGACAAGTTTGTACAAAA
AAGCAGGCTTCGAAAACCTGTATTTTCAGGGCTCCCACATCAAGCGTCCGATGAACGCATTCATGGTTTG
GGCTCAAGAGCGTCGTCGCGAGGTGAAAATGTGTAACCCGACCCTGCACAACGCTACCATCAGCCGTTCT
CTGGGTGAAGAATGGAACGCCCTGCCGGAGGCGGAGAAACAGCCGTTCGTGGAGCGTGCCCGCGCCCTGA
AAGCCGAACACCAACAAGAGCACCCAGATTACAAATACAACCCGCGTCGCAAACCGAAATGATAAACCCA
GCTTTCTTGTACAAAGTGGTGACTCGAGCACCACCACCACCACCACTGAGATCCGGCTGCTAACAAAGCC
CGAAAGGAAGCTGAGTTGGCTGCTGCCACCGCTGAGCAATAACTAGCATAACCCCTTGGGGCCTCTAAAC
GGGTCTTGAGGGGTTTTTTGCTGAAAGGAGGAACTATATCCGGAT
Features (pLannotate 1.2.2; 24 found; start..end, strand, type, name):
     12..440     +  rep_origin     f1 ori (sequence partly withheld): f1 bacteriophage origin of replication; arrow indicates direction of (+) strand synthesis
    493..597     +  promoter       AmpR promoter: bla
    598..1458    +  CDS            AmpR: β-lactamase; bla; confers resistance to ampicillin, carbenicillin, and related antibiotics
   1629..2217    +  rep_origin     ori: high-copy-number ColE1/pMB1/pBR322/pUC origin of replication
   2403..2542    -  misc_feature   bom: basis of mobility region from pBR322
   2644..2835    -  CDS            rop: Rop protein, which maintains plasmids at low copy number; rop
   2852..3232    +  CDS            YPB1_ECOLX: Protein predicted: Swiss-Prot protein existence level 4. From Escherichia coli.
   3304..3595    -  CDS            TcR (fragment): tetracycline efflux protein; tet; confers resistance to tetracycline
   3610..3631    -  protein_bind   CAP binding site: CAP binding activates transcription in the presence of cAMP. E. coli catabolite activator protein
   3644..4726    -  CDS            lacI: lac repressor; lacI; The lac repressor binds to the lac operator to inhibit transcription in E. coli. This inhibition can be relieved by adding lactose or isopropyl-β-D-thiogalactopyranoside (IPTG).
   4727..4804    -  promoter       lacI promoter: lacI
   4812..5091    -  CDS            TcR (fragment): tetracycline efflux protein; tet; confers resistance to tetracycline
   5113..5131    +  promoter       T7 promoter: promoter for bacteriophage T7 RNA polymerase
   5132..5156    +  protein_bind   lac operator: The lac repressor binds to the lac operator to inhibit transcription in E. coli. This inhibition can be relieved by adding lactose or isopropyl-β-D-thiogalactopyranoside (IPTG). lac repressor encoded by lacI
   5171..5193    +  RBS            RBS: efficient ribosome binding site from bacteriophage T7 gene 10 (Olins and Rangwala, 1989)
   5201..5527    +  CDS            TrxA: E. coli thioredoxin; trxA
   5552..5569    +  CDS            capTEV™ (fragment): composite tag for in vivo biotinylation, TEV protease cleavage, and 6xHis tagging
   5576..5600    +  protein_bind   attB1: mutant version of attB; recombination site for the Gateway® BP reaction BP Clonase™
   5603..5623    +  CDS            TEV site: tobacco etch virus (TEV) protease recognition and cleavage site
   5627..5860    +  CDS            Sry (fragment): SRY_RAT - Also known as Tdf. Experimental evidence at protein level: Swiss-Prot protein existence level 1. Transcriptional regulator that controls a genetic switch in male development (PubMed:16996051, PubMed:16414182). It is necessary and sufficient for initiating male sex determination by directing the development of supporting cell precursors (pre-Sertoli cells) as Sertoli rather than granulosa cells (PubMed:16996051, PubMed:16414182). Involved in different aspects of gene regulation including promoter activation or repression (PubMed:16488877). Binds to the DNA consensus sequence 5'-[AT]AA
   5867..5891    -  protein_bind   attB2: mutant version of attB; recombination site for the Gateway® BP reaction BP Clonase™
   5900..5917    +  CDS            9xHis (fragment): 9xHis affinity tag
   5927..5976    +  CDS            SET1 (fragment): solubility-enhancement tag derived from T7 phage gene 10B
   5984..6031    +  terminator     T7 terminator: transcription terminator for bacteriophage T7 RNA polymerase
