[The description below was written by a language model from this plasmid's Addgene catalogue record and pLannotate feature annotations shown in this document.]
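Description:
pETG20a-Salhel-HMG is a bacterial expression plasmid of about 6.1 kb, built on the pETG20a backbone, a Gateway-adapted pET-type vector, for producing the HMG DNA-binding domain of a Sox-I protein for purification. The catalogue lists the insert species as Salpingoeca rosetta, although the "Salhel" prefix in the name hints at a different choanoflagellate designation that the record does not resolve. The plasmid carries a ColE1/pBR322-type origin together with the bom region and the rop gene, which is consistent with the low copy number recorded, and it is selected with ampicillin through the bla β-lactamase gene. An f1 origin and remnants of the pBR322 tetracycline resistance gene are also present.

Expression is driven by a T7 promoter placed next to a lac operator, with a plasmid-borne lacI gene supplying repressor, so transcription depends on T7 RNA polymerase in the host and is inducible with IPTG. A T7 gene 10 ribosome binding site starts translation of an N-terminal E. coli thioredoxin (TrxA) solubility partner. This is followed by a short histidine-tag segment, an attB1 site, a TEV protease cleavage site and then the synthesised HMG coding region, which the automated annotation labels as an Sry fragment because of HMG-box homology. Downstream lie attB2, a second short His-tag-like segment, a T7 gene 10-derived fragment and the T7 terminator. The catalogue describes a C-terminal 6xHis tag, but whether the downstream histidine segment is in frame with the insert cannot be judged from the table. TEV cleavage should release the HMG domain from the thioredoxin fusion. The purified domain is suited to biochemical study of Sox factors from animal relatives.
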