Addgene plasmid #231537: pETG20a-Salhel-HMG
Purpose: Expresses the HMG of Salhel Sox-I, for protein purification
Depositing lab: Ralf Jauch. Depositing organization: University of Hong Kong. Publication: The emergence of Sox and POU transcription factors predates the origins of animal stem cells. Gao Y, Tan DS, Girbig M, Hu H, Zhou X, Xie Q, Yeung SW, Lee KS, Ho SY, Cojocaru V, Yan J, Hochberg GKA, de Mendoza A, Jauch R. Nat Commun. 2024 Nov 14;15(1):9868. doi: 10.1038/s41467-024-54152-x. PubMed 39543096.
Backbone
  Vector backbone: pETG20a
  Vector type: Bacterial Expression
Growth in bacteria
  Bacterial resistance: Ampicillin, 100 μg/mL
  Growth temperature: 37°C
  Growth strain: DH5alpha
  Growth instructions: The depositing lab uses Rosetta2 E. coli for protein expression and purification.
  Copy number: Low Copy
Gene/Insert
  Gene/Insert name: Sox-I HMG
  Species: Salpingoeca rosetta
  Tag / fusion protein: 6xHis (C terminal on insert)
  Cloning method: Gene Synthesis
Terms and licenses: Academic/Nonprofit Terms; Industry Terms: Not Available to Industry
How to cite: pETG20a-Salhel-HMG was a gift from Ralf Jauch (Addgene plasmid # 231537 ; http://n2t.net/addgene:231537 ; RRID:Addgene_231537)
